Addgene plasmid #39448: TAL2078
Depositing lab: Keith Joung. Depositing organization: Massachusetts General Hospital. Publication: FLASH assembly of TALENs for high-throughput genome editing. Reyon D, Tsai SQ, Khayter C, Foden JA, Sander JD, Joung JK. Nat Biotechnol. 2012 Apr 8. doi: 10.1038/nbt.2170. PubMed 22484455.
Backbone
  Vector backbone: JDS70
  Backbone manufacturer: Joung lab (Addgene Plasmid # 32285)
  Backbone size w/o insert (bp): 6447
  Vector type: Mammalian Expression ; T7
Growth in bacteria
  Bacterial resistance: Ampicillin, 100 μg/mL
  Growth temperature: 37°C
  Growth strain: XL1 Blue
  Copy number: High Copy
Gene/Insert
  Gene/Insert name: eGFP-TALEN-46-Left
  Species: H. sapiens (human)
  Insert size (bp): 1844
  Promoter: CMV
  Tag / fusion protein: 3X Flag (N terminal on backbone); WT FOKI (C terminal on backbone)
  Cloning method: Restriction Enzyme; 5′ cloning site BsmBI (destroyed during cloning); 3′ cloning site BsmBI (destroyed during cloning)
  Sequencing primers: 5′ CMV-F
Terms and licenses: Academic/Nonprofit Terms; Industry Terms: Not Available to Industry
Depositor comments: Target binding site: TATATCATGGCCGACAAGCA To reduce the chance of recombination in this plasmid, do not grow in liquid culture for more than 12-14 hours. It is strongly recommended that users perform a diagnostic digest to verify this plasmid prior to use. For example, a double digest of the plasmid with BamHI and KpnI should result in two bands at 2.5kb and 5.8kb
How to cite: TAL2078 was a gift from Keith Joung (Addgene plasmid # 39448 ; http://n2t.net/addgene:39448 ; RRID:Addgene_39448)
