[The description below was written by a language model from this plasmid's Addgene catalogue record.]
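Description:
TAL2078 is a mammalian expression plasmid encoding the left monomer of a TALEN pair directed against an eGFP reporter sequence (eGFP-TALEN-46-Left). It is built on the JDS70 TALEN expression backbone, about 6.4 kb without insert. An assembled array of TAL effector repeats of roughly 1.8 kb was cloned into this backbone through BsmBI sites, a type IIS strategy that destroys the sites during cloning. The plasmid is propagated in E. coli at high copy under ampicillin selection. The record notes that the repetitive TAL array makes the plasmid prone to recombination, so checking its integrity before use is advised.

Expression in mammalian cells is driven by the CMV promoter. The vector type also lists T7, which suggests a T7 promoter for in vitro transcription, although the record gives no further detail. The backbone supplies the flanking parts of the fusion protein: an N-terminal 3X FLAG tag for detection and a C-terminal wild-type FokI nuclease domain. The inserted repeat array determines DNA-binding specificity for a defined site within the eGFP coding sequence. The species field lists human, even though the target is a reporter gene.

FokI cleaves only as a dimer, so this left monomer is meant to be co-expressed with a matching right-hand TALEN that binds the opposite strand across a spacer. Together they create a double-strand break. The construct comes from a collection made by the FLASH high-throughput TALEN assembly method. TALENs targeting eGFP of this kind are typically used in reporter disruption assays, where loss of fluorescence measures nuclease activity. No feature table was supplied, so the origin of replication, polyadenylation signal and any nuclear localization signal are not documented here.
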