>Addgene plasmid #39448 | TAL2078 | depositor partial sequence | sequence record 49750 | TAL2078 sequence 1844 bps
GAACCTGACCCCAGACCAGGTAGTCGCAATCGCGTCGAACATTGGGGGAAAGCAAGCCCTGGAAACCGTG
CAAAGGTTGTTGCCGGTCCTTTGTCAAGACCACGGCCTTACACCGGAGCAAGTCGTGGCCATTGCAAGCA
ATGGGGGTGGCAAACAGGCTCTTGAGACGGTTCAGAGACTTCTCCCAGTTCTCTGTCAAGCCCACGGGCT
GACTCCCGATCAAGTTGTAGCGATTGCGTCGAACATTGGAGGGAAACAAGCATTGGAGACTGTCCAACGG
CTCCTTCCCGTGTTGTGTCAAGCCCACGGTTTGACGCCTGCACAAGTGGTCGCCATCGCCTCGAATGGCG
GCGGTAAGCAGGCGCTGGAAACAGTACAGCGCCTGCTGCCTGTACTGTGCCAGGATCATGGACTGACCCC
AGACCAGGTAGTCGCAATCGCGTCACATGACGGGGGAAAGCAAGCCCTGGAAACCGTGCAAAGGTTGTTG
CCGGTCCTTTGTCAAGACCACGGCCTTACACCGGAGCAAGTCGTGGCCATTGCAAGCAACATCGGTGGCA
AACAGGCTCTTGAGACGGTTCAGAGACTTCTCCCAGTTCTCTGTCAAGCCCACGGGCTGACTCCCGATCA
AGTTGTAGCGATTGCGTCCAACGGTGGAGGGAAACAAGCATTGGAGACTGTCCAACGGCTCCTTCCCGTG
TTGTGTCAAGCCCACGGTTTGACGCCTGCACAAGTGGTCGCCATCGCCAACAACAACGGCGGTAAGCAGG
CGCTGGAAACAGTACAGCGCCTGCTGCCTGTACTGTGCCAGGATCATGGACTGACCCCAGACCAGGTAGT
CGCAATCGCGAACAATAATGGGGGAAAGCAAGCCCTGGAAACCGTGCAAAGGTTGTTGCCGGTCCTTTGT
CAAGACCACGGCCTTACACCGGAGCAAGTCGTGGCCATTGCATCCCACGACGGTGGCAAACAGGCTCTTG
AGACGGTTCAGAGACTTCTCCCAGTTCTCTGTCAAGCCCACGGGCTGACTCCCGATCAAGTTGTAGCGAT
TGCGTCGCATGACGGAGGGAAACAAGCATTGGAGACTGTCCAACGGCTCCTTCCCGTGTTGTGTCAAGCC
CACGGTTTGACGCCTGCACAAGTGGTCGCCATCGCCAACAACAACGGCGGTAAGCAGGCGCTGGAAACAG
TACAGCGCCTGCTGCCTGTACTGTGCCAGGATCATGGACTGACCCCAGACCAGGTAGTCGCAATCGCGTC
GAACATTGGGGGAAAGCAAGCCCTGGAAACCGTGCAAAGGTTGTTGCCGGTCCTTTGTCAAGACCACGGC
CTTACACCGGAGCAAGTCGTGGCCATTGCATCCCACGACGGTGGCAAACAGGCTCTTGAGACGGTTCAGA
GACTTCTCCCAGTTCTCTGTCAAGCCCACGGGCTGACTCCCGATCAAGTTGTAGCGATTGCGTCGAACAT
TGGAGGGAAACAAGCATTGGAGACTGTCCAACGGCTCCTTCCCGTGTTGTGTCAAGCCCACGGTTTGACG
CCTGCACAAGTGGTCGCCATCGCCTCCAATATTGGCGGTAAGCAGGCGCTGGAAACAGTACAGCGCCTGC
TGCCTGTACTGTGCCAGGATCATGGACTGACCCCAGACCAGGTAGTCGCAATCGCGAACAATAATGGGGG
AAAGCAAGCCCTGGAAACCGTGCAAAGGTTGTTGCCGGTCCTTTGTCAAGACCACGGCCTTACACCGGAG
CAAGTCGTGGCCATTGCATCCCACGACGGTGGCAAACAGGCTCTTGAGACGGTTCAGAGACTTCTCCCAG
TTCTCTGTCAAGCCCACGGGCTGA
