>Addgene plasmid #39448 | TAL2078 | addgene partial sequence | sequence record 52896 | JDS-TALEN-F 5'-TAGGGGTCGGTAAACAGTGG-3'
GCGCTGCTGACTGTGGCGGGTGAGCTTAGGGGGCCTCCGCTCCAGCTCGACACCGGGCAGCTGCTGAAGA
TCGCGAAGAGAGGGGGAGTAACAGCGGTAGAGGCAGTGCACGCCTGGCGCAATGCGCTCACCGGGGCCCC
CTTGAACCTGACCCCAGACCAGGTAGTCGCAATCGCGTCGAACATTGGGGGAAAGCAAGCCCTGGAAACC
GTGCAAAGGTTGTTGCCGGTCCTTTGTCAAGACCACGGCCTTACACCGGAGCAAGTCGTGGCCATTGCAA
GCAATGGGGGTGGCAAACAGGCTCTTGAGACGGTTCAGAGACTTCTCCCAGTTCTCTGTCAAGCCCACGG
GCTGACTCCCGATCAAGTTGTAGCGATTGCGTCGAACATTGGAGGGAAACAAGCATTGGAGACTGTCCAA
CGGCTCCTTCCCGTGTTGTGTCAAGCCCACGGTTTGACGCCTGCACAAGTGGTCGCCATCGCCTCGAATG
GCGGCGGTAAGCAGGCGCTGGAAACAGTACAGCGCCTGCTGCCTGTACTGTGCCAGGATCATGGACTGAC
CCCAGACCAGGTAGTCGCAATCGCGTCACATGACGGGGGAAAGCAAGCCCTGGAAACCGTGCAAAGGTTG
TTGCCGGTCCTTTGTCAAGACCACGGCCTTACACCGGAGCAAGTCGTGGCCATTGCAAGCAACATCGGTG
GCAAACAGGCTCTTGAGACGGTTCAGAGACTTCTCCCAGTTCTCTGTCAAGCCCACGGGCTGACTCCCGA
TCAAGTTGTAGCGATTGCGTCCAACGGTGGAGGGAAACAAGCATTGGAGACTGTCCAACGGCTCCTTCCC
GTGTTGTGTCAAGCCCACGGTTTGACGCCTGCACAAGTGGTCGCCATC
